Addgene plasmid #52145: pChlr-2NQ
Purpose: Encodes module 2 with amino acids 12N-16Q for recognition of nt 7U
Depositing lab: Huimin Zhao. Depositing organization: University of Illinois at Urbana-Champaign. Publication: Modular assembly of designer PUF proteins for specific post-transcriptional regulation of endogenous RNA. Abil Z, Denard CA, Zhao H. J Biol Eng. 2014 Mar 1;8(1):7. 10.1186/1754-1611-8-7 PubMed 24581042.
Backbone
  Vector backbone: pChlr-pNEB193
  Backbone manufacturer: New England Biolabs
  Backbone size w/o insert (bp): 2280
  Total vector size (bp): 2340
  Modifications to backbone: Replaced the original ampicillin resistance gene Bla with the chloramphenicol resistance gene Cam from pACYC (New England Biolabs) using the Gibson Assembly method.
  Vector type: Bacterial Expression
Growth in bacteria
  Bacterial resistance: Chloramphenicol, 25 μg/mL
  Growth temperature: 37°C
  Growth strain: Top10
  Copy number: High Copy
Gene/Insert
  Gene/Insert name: Pumilio homology domain amino acids 61-96 (alt name: PUM-HD module 2)
  Species: H. sapiens (human)
  Insert size (bp): 36
  GenBank ID: D43951
  Entrez Gene: PUM1 (a.k.a. HSPUM, NEDMSF, PUMH, PUMH1, PUML1, SCA47)
  Cloning method: Unknown
  Sequencing primers: 5′ M13 For; 3′ M13 Rev
Terms and licenses: Academic/Nonprofit Terms; Industry Terms: Not Available to Industry
How to cite: pChlr-2NQ was a gift from Huimin Zhao (Addgene plasmid # 52145 ; http://n2t.net/addgene:52145 ; RRID:Addgene_52145)
