[The description below was written by a language model from this plasmid's Addgene catalogue record, the feature table of its GenBank file and pLannotate feature annotations shown in this document.]
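Description:
pChlr-2NQ is a small (2,340 bp) high-copy E. coli plasmid that stores a single repeat module for building designer Pumilio/FBF (PUF) RNA-binding proteins. Its backbone, pChlr-pNEB193, is a derivative of the pUC-type cloning vector pNEB193 in which the original ampicillin resistance gene was replaced by Gibson Assembly with the chloramphenicol acetyltransferase gene from pACYC. The feature table accordingly shows a cat coding sequence with its own promoter, a ColE1/pUC origin of replication, a fragment of the pBR322 bom region, and the remnants of the lacZα cloning region: the lac promoter, lac operator, CAP binding site, a lacZα fragment and a short lacI fragment. M13 forward and reverse priming sites flank the cloning region for sequencing.

The insert is module 2 of the human PUM1 Pumilio homology domain (PUM-HD), recorded as amino acids 61-96. It carries asparagine at repeat position 12 and glutamine at position 16, a combination stated to specify recognition of uracil at nucleotide 7 of the target RNA. The annotation software labels this roughly 110 bp segment as a PUM2 fragment, presumably because the two paralogues are closely related, whereas the catalogue assigns it to PUM1. The listed insert size of 36 matches the residue count rather than a base-pair length. The module lies on the opposite strand to the lac promoter, so although the plasmid is catalogued as a bacterial expression vector, it appears to serve as a part donor rather than an expression construct. According to the associated publication title, such modules are combined by modular assembly into custom PUF proteins for post-transcriptional regulation of endogenous RNAs. The cloning method is not recorded. The accompanying GenBank record covers only 820 bp around the lac regulatory region and origin, and it does not annotate the insert.
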