Features (pLannotate 1.2.2; 10 found; start..end, strand, type, name):
     94..750     -  CDS            cat: CAT_ECOLX - Experimental evidence at protein level: Swiss-Prot protein existence level 1. This enzyme is an effector of chloramphenicol resistance in bacteria. From Escherichia coli. This protein is used as a marker in many commonly used cloning vectors, such as pACYC184.
    751..853     -  promoter       cat promoter: promoter of the E. coli cat gene encoding chloramphenicol acetyltransferase
    946..986     +  misc_feature   bom (fragment): basis of mobility region from pBR322
    992..1149    -  CDS            lacZα (fragment): LacZα fragment of β-galactosidase; lacZ fragment
   1166..1276    +  CDS            PUM2 (fragment): PUM2_HUMAN - Also known as KIAA0235, PUMH2. Experimental evidence at protein level: Swiss-Prot protein existence level 1. Sequence-specific RNA-binding protein that acts as a post- transcriptional repressor by binding the 3'-UTR of mRNA targets. Binds to an RNA consensus sequence, the Pumilio Response Element (PRE), 5'- UGUANAUA-3', that is related to the Nanos Response Element (NRE) (, PubMed:21397187). Mediates post-transcriptional repression of transcripts via different mechanisms: acts via direct recruitment of the CCR4-POP2-NOT deadenylase leading to translational inhibition and mRNA degr
   1326..1342    -  protein_bind   lac operator: The lac repressor binds to the lac operator to inhibit transcription in E. coli. This inhibition can be relieved by adding lactose or isopropyl-β-D-thiogalactopyranoside (IPTG). lac repressor encoded by lacI
   1350..1380    -  promoter       lac promoter: promoter for the E. coli lac operon
   1395..1416    -  protein_bind   CAP binding site: CAP binding activates transcription in the presence of cAMP. E. coli catabolite activator protein
   1429..1521    -  CDS            lacI (fragment): lac repressor; lacI; The lac repressor binds to the lac operator to inhibit transcription in E. coli. This inhibition can be relieved by adding lactose or isopropyl-β-D-thiogalactopyranoside (IPTG).
   1704..2292    -  rep_origin     ori: high-copy-number ColE1/pMB1/pBR322/pUC origin of replication
>Addgene plasmid #52145 | pChlr-2NQ | depositor full sequence | sequence record 80992 | pChlr-2NQ sequence 2340 bps
CTTTCGAATTTCTGCCATTCATCCGCTTATTATCACTTATTCAGGCGTAGCACCAGGCGTTTAAGGGCAC
CAATAACTGCCTTAAAAAAATTACGCCCCGCCCTGCCACTCATCGCAGTACTGTTGTAATTCATTAAGCA
TTCTGCCGACATGGAAGCCATCACAGACGGCATGATGAACCTGAATCGCCAGCGGCATCAGCACCTTGTC
GCCTTGCGTATAATATTTGCCCATAGTGAAAACGGGGGCGAAGAAGTTGTCCATATTGGCCACGTTTAAA
TCAAAACTGGTGAAACTCACCCAGGGATTGGCTGAGACGAAAAACATATTCTCAATAAACCCTTTAGGGA
AATAGGCCAGGTTTTCACCGTAACACGCCACATCTTGCGAATATATGTGTAGAAACTGCCGGAAATCGTC
GTGGTATTCACTCCAGAGCGATGAAAACGTTTCAGTTTGCTCATGGAAAACGGTGTAACAAGGGTGAACA
CTATCCCATATCACCAGCTCACCGTCTTTCATTGCCATACGGAACTCCGGATGAGCATTCATCAGGCGGG
CAAGAATGTGAATAAAGGCCGGATAAAACTTGTGCTTATTTTTCTTTACGGTCTTTAAAAAGGCCGTAAT
ATCCAGCTGAACGGTCTGGTTATAGGTACATTGAGCAACTGACTGAAATGCCTCAAAATGTTCTTTACGA
TGCCATTGGGATATATCAACGGTGGTATATCCAGTGATTTTTTTCTCCATTTTAGCTTCCTTAGCTCCTG
AAAATCTCGATAACTCAAAAAATACGCCCGGTAGTGATCTTATTTCATTATGGTGAAAGTTGGAACCTCT
TACGTGCCGATCAACGTCTCATTTTCGCCAAAAGTTGGCCCAGGGCTTCCCGGTATCAACAGGGACACCA
GGATTTATTTATTCTGCGAAGTGATCTTCCGTCACAAATACCGCACAGATGCGTAAGGAGAAAATACCGC
ATCAGGCGCCATTCGCCATTCAGGCTGCGCAACTGTTGGGAAGGGCGATCGGTGCGGGCCTCTTCGCTAT
TACGCCAGCTGGCGAAAGGGGGATGTGCTGCAAGGCGATTAAGTTGGGTAACGCCAGGGTTTTCCCAGTC
ACGACGTTGTAAAACGACGGCCAGTGAATTCGAGCTCGGTCTCACCAGGCTGCCTACCAACTCATGGTGG
ATGTGTTTGGTAATTACGTCATTCAGAAGTTCTTTGAATTTGGCAGTCTTGAACAGAAGCTGGCTTTGGC
AGAACGGATTCGAGGTAGAGACCAAGCTTGGCGTAATCATGGTCATAGCTGTTTCCTGTGTGAAATTGTT
ATCCGCTCACAATTCCACACAACATACGAGCCGGAAGCATAAAGTGTAAAGCCTGGGGTGCCTAATGAGT
GAGCTAACTCACATTAATTGCGTTGCGCTCACTGCCCGCTTTCCAGTCGGGAAACCTGTCGTGCCAGCTG
CATTAATGAATCGGCCAACGCGCGGGGAGAGGCGGTTTGCGTATTGGGCGCTCTTCCGCTTCCTCGCTCA
CTGACTCGCTGCGCTCGGTCGTTCGGCTGCGGCGAGCGGTATCAGCTCACTCAAAGGCGGTAATACGGTT
ATCCACAGAATCAGGGGATAACGCAGGAAAGAACATGTGAGCAAAAGGCCAGCAAAAGGCCAGGAACCGT
AAAAAGGCCGCGTTGCTGGCGTTTTTCCATAGGCTCCGCCCCCCTGACGAGCATCACAAAAATCGACGCT
CAAGTCAGAGGTGGCGAAACCCGACAGGACTATAAAGATACCAGGCGTTTCCCCCTGGAAGCTCCCTCGT
GCGCTCTCCTGTTCCGACCCTGCCGCTTACCGGATACCTGTCCGCCTTTCTCCCTTCGGGAAGCGTGGCG
CTTTCTCAAAGCTCACGCTGTAGGTATCTCAGTTCGGTGTAGGTCGTTCGCTCCAAGCTGGGCTGTGTGC
ACGAACCCCCCGTTCAGCCCGACCGCTGCGCCTTATCCGGTAACTATCGTCTTGAGTCCAACCCGGTAAG
ACACGACTTATCGCCACTGGCAGCAGCCACTGGTAACAGGATTAGCAGAGCGAGGTATGTAGGCGGTGCT
ACAGAGTTCTTGAAGTGGTGGCCTAACTACGGCTACACTAGAAGAACAGTATTTGGTATCTGCGCTCTGC
TGAAGCCAGTTACCTTCGGAAAAAGAGTTGGTAGCTCTTGATCCGGCAAACAAACCACCGCTGGTAGCGG
TGGTTTTTTTGTTTGCAAGCAGCAGATTACGCGCAGAAAAAAAGGATCTCAAGAAGATCCTTTGATCTTT
TCTACGGGGTCTGACGCTCAGTGGAACGAA
