LOCUS       Exported 820 bp ds-DNA linear SYN 12-JUN-2021
DEFINITION  Encodes module 2 with amino acids 12N-16Q for recognition of nt 7U.
ACCESSION   .
VERSION     .
KEYWORDS    pChlr-2NQ
SOURCE      synthetic DNA construct
  ORGANISM  synthetic DNA construct
REFERENCE   1 (bases 1 to 820)
  AUTHORS   Abil Z, Denard CA, Zhao H
  TITLE     Modular assembly of designer PUF proteins for specific
            post-transcriptional regulation of endogenous RNA.
  JOURNAL   J Biol Eng. 2014 Mar 1;8(1):7.
  PUBMED    24581042
REFERENCE   2 (bases 1 to 820)
  AUTHORS   .
  TITLE     Direct Submission
  JOURNAL   Exported Jun 12, 2021 from SnapGene Server 1.1.58
            http://www.snapgene.com
FEATURES             Location/Qualifiers
     source          1..820
                     /organism="synthetic DNA construct"
                     /mol_type="other DNA"
     primer_bind     complement(153..169)
                     /label=M13 rev
                     /note="common sequencing primer, one of multiple similar
                     variants"
     primer_bind     complement(153..169)
                     /label=M13 Reverse
                     /note="In lacZ gene. Also called M13-rev"
     primer_bind     complement(166..188)
                     /label=M13/pUC Reverse
                     /note="In lacZ gene"
     protein_bind    177..193
                     /label=lac operator
                     /bound_moiety="lac repressor encoded by lacI"
                     /note="The lac repressor binds to the lac operator to
                     inhibit transcription in E. coli. This inhibition can be
                     relieved by adding lactose or
                     isopropyl-beta-D-thiogalactopyranoside (IPTG)."
     promoter        complement(201..231)
                     /label=lac promoter
                     /note="promoter for the E. coli lac operon"
     protein_bind    246..267
                     /label=CAP binding site
                     /bound_moiety="E. coli catabolite activator protein"
                     /note="CAP binding activates transcription in the presence
                     of cAMP."
     primer_bind     complement(384..401)
                     /label=L4440
                     /note="L4440 vector, forward primer"
     primer_bind     complement(635..654)
                     /label=pBR322ori-F
                     /note="pBR322 origin, forward primer"
ORIGIN
        1 cgagctcggt ctcaccaggc tgcctaccaa ctcatggtgg atgtgtttgg taattacgtc
       61 attcagaagt tctttgaatt tggcagtctt gaacagaagc tggctttggc agaacggatt
      121 cgaggtagag acccaagctt ggcgtaatca tggtcatagc tgtttcctgt gtgaaattgt
      181 tatccgctca caattccaca caacatacga gccggaagca taaagtgtaa agcctggggt
      241 gcctaatgag tgagctaact cacattaatt gcgttgcgct cactgcccgc tttccagtcg
      301 ggaaacctgt cgtgccagct gcattaatga atcggccaac gcgcggggag aggcggtttg
      361 cgtattgggc gctcttccgc ttcctcgctc actgactcgc tgcgctcggt cgttcggctg
      421 cggcgagcgg tatcagctca ctcaaaggcg gtaatacggt tatccacaga atcaggggat
      481 aacgcaggaa agaacatgtg agcaaaaggc cagcaaaagg ccaggaaccg taaaaaggcc
      541 gcgttgctgg cgtttttcca taggctccgc ccccctgacg agcatcacaa aaatcgacgc
      601 tcaagtcaga ggtggtgaaa cccgacagga ctataaagat accaggcgtt tccccctgga
      661 agctccctcg tgcgctctcc tgttccgacc ctgccgctta ccggatacct gtccgccttt
      721 ctcccttcgg gaagcgtggc gctttctcat agctcacgct gtaggtatct cagttcggtg
      781 taggtcgttc gctccaagct gggctgtgtg cacgaacccc
//
