>Addgene plasmid #52145 | pChlr-2NQ | depositor partial sequence | sequence record 80537 | M13F(-40)
GGTCTCACCAGGCTGCCTACCAACTCATGGTGGATGTGTTTGGTAATTACGTCATTCAGAAGTTCTTTGA
ATTTGGCAGTCTTGAACAGAAGCTGGCTTTGGCAGAACGGATTCGAGGTAGAGACCCAAGCTTGGCGTAA
TCATGGTCATAGCTGTTTCCTGTGTGAAATTGTTATCCGCTCACAATTCCACACAACATACGAGCCGGAA
GCATAAAGTGTAAAGCCTGGGGTGCCTAATGAGTGAGCTAACTCACATTAATTGCGTTGCGCTCACTGCC
CGCTTTCCAGTCGGGAAACCTGTCGTGCCAGCTGCATTAATGAATCGGCCAACGCGCGGGGAGAGGCGGT
TTGCGTATTGGGCGCTCTTCCGCTTCCTCGCTCACTGACTCGCTGCGCTCGGTCGTTC
